Addgene plasmid #216525: pTwist-SARS-CoV-2 Spike-deltaC18 JD.1
Purpose: Encodes SARS-CoV-2 spike for JD.1 pseudovirus production
Depositing lab: Alejandro Balazs. Depositing organization: Massachusetts General Hospital. Publication: Ongoing evolution of SARS-CoV-2 drives escape from mRNA vaccine-induced humoral immunity. Roederer AL, Cao Y, Denis KS, Sheehan ML, Li CJ, Lam EC, Gregory DJ, Poznansky MC, Iafrate AJ, Canaday DH, Gravenstein S, Garcia-Beltran WF, Balazs AB. medRxiv [Preprint]. 2024 Mar 7:2024.03.05.24303815. doi: 10.1101/2024.03.05.24303815. PubMed 38496628.
Backbone
  Vector backbone: pTwist-CMV-BetaGlobin-WPRE-Neo
  Backbone manufacturer: Twist
  Vector type: Mammalian Expression
Growth in bacteria
  Bacterial resistance: Ampicillin, 100 μg/mL
  Growth temperature: 37°C
  Growth strain: DH5alpha
  Copy number: High Copy
Gene/Insert
  Gene/Insert name: SARS-CoV-2 Spike JD.1
  Species: Severe acute respiratory syndrome coronavirus 2
  Mutation: See Depositor Comments.
  Entrez Gene: S (a.k.a. GU280_gp02, spike glycoprotein)
  Promoter: CAG
  Cloning method: Ligation Independent Cloning
Terms and licenses: Academic/Nonprofit Terms; Industry Terms: Not Available to Industry
Depositor comments: Relevant mutations: T19IdeltaL24P25P26A27SV83AG142DdeltaY144H146QQ183EV213EG252VG339HR346TL368IS371FS373PS375FT376AD405NR408SK417NN440KV445PG446SF456L (TTA)N460KA475VS477NT478KE484AF486PF490SQ498RN501YY505HD614GH655YN679KP681HN764KD796YQ954HN969K Please visit https://www.medrxiv.org/content/10.1101/2024.03.05.24303815v1 for medRxiv preprint.
How to cite: pTwist-SARS-CoV-2 Spike-deltaC18 JD.1 was a gift from Alejandro Balazs (Addgene plasmid # 216525 ; http://n2t.net/addgene:216525 ; RRID:Addgene_216525)
