[The description below was written by a language model from this plasmid's Addgene catalogue record and pLannotate feature annotations shown in this document.]
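Description:
pTwist-SARS-CoV-2 Spike-deltaC18 JD.1 is a mammalian expression plasmid of about 10.5 kb, built on the Twist pTwist-CMV-BetaGlobin-WPRE-Neo backbone. It expresses the spike glycoprotein of the SARS-CoV-2 JD.1 variant for pseudovirus production. In bacteria it replicates from a high-copy ColE1/pUC-type origin and is selected with ampicillin through the AmpR β-lactamase gene. A separate SV40 early promoter–neo–bGH poly(A) cassette provides a neomycin-class resistance marker for selection in mammalian cells.

The spike coding sequence lies on the reverse strand. It is preceded by a CMV enhancer, CMV promoter elements and a truncated human β-globin intron, which spans the numbering origin of the circular sequence. It is followed by a WPRE, which enhances transcript stability and expression, and the annotated SV40 poly(A) region lies just beyond that. The catalogue entry gives the promoter as CAG, whereas the backbone name and the annotated features point to a CMV enhancer/promoter with a β-globin intron, so the two sources do not fully agree. β-globin insulator fragments and bacterial rrnG and T7 terminators flank the cassettes, presumably to isolate the transcription units from one another.

The depositor lists a large set of JD.1-defining substitutions and deletions across the N-terminal domain, the receptor-binding domain and S2. These include F456L and A475V on an Omicron-lineage background that carries D614G. The "deltaC18" in the name indicates removal of the 18 C-terminal residues of the cytoplasmic tail, a modification commonly used to improve spike incorporation into pseudotyped particles. The plasmid supplies the envelope protein when producing spike-pseudotyped virus, and the associated study used such pseudoviruses to examine escape from vaccine-induced humoral immunity.
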