Features (pLannotate 1.2.2; 21 found; start..end, strand, type, name):
    222..273     -  promoter       CMVd2 promoter: truncated human cytomegalovirus (CMV) immediate early promoter that yields moderately reduced expression relative to the full-length promoter
    336..353     +  promoter       CMV promoter (fragment): human cytomegalovirus (CMV) immediate early promoter
    426..729     -  enhancer       CMV enhancer: human cytomegalovirus immediate early enhancer
    810..858     +  polyA_signal   poly(A) signal: synthetic polyadenylation signal
    876..922     +  terminator     T7 terminator: transcription terminator for bacteriophage T7 RNA polymerase
    927..998     -  misc_feature   5' β-globin insulator: insulator upstream of the human β-globin locus (Farrell et al., 2002)
   1150..1286    -  terminator     rrnG terminator: transcription terminator from the E. coli ribosomal RNA rrnG operon (Albrechtsen et al., 1991)
   1299..2159    -  CDS            AmpR: β-lactamase; bla; confers resistance to ampicillin, carbenicillin, and related antibiotics
   2669..2733    +  CDS            bla(M) (fragment): β-lactamase lacking the signal sequence; bla(M); allows cytosolic expression of β-lactamase
   2905..3493    +  rep_origin     ori: high-copy-number ColE1/pMB1/pBR322/pUC origin of replication
   3689..3913    -  polyA_signal   bGH poly(A) signal: bovine growth hormone polyadenylation signal
   3927..4718    -  CDS            neo: KKA2_KLEPN - Also known as kan, nptII. Experimental evidence at protein level: Swiss-Prot protein existence level 1. Resistance to kanamycin, neomycin, paromomycin, ribostamycin, butirosin and gentamicin B. From Klebsiella pneumoniae.
   4732..4928    -  promoter       SV40 promoter: SV40 early promoter
   4973..5044    -  misc_feature   3' β-globin insulator: insulator downstream of the human β-globin locus (Farrell et al., 2002)
   5089..5225    -  terminator     rrnG terminator: transcription terminator from the E. coli ribosomal RNA rrnG operon (Albrechtsen et al., 1991)
   5255..5301    -  terminator     T7 terminator: transcription terminator for bacteriophage T7 RNA polymerase
   5324..5393    +  CDS            large T antigen (fragment): large T antigen from SV40 (simian virus 40)
   5416..5537    +  polyA_signal   SV40 poly(A) signal: SV40 polyadenylation signal
   5590..6178    -  misc_feature   WPRE: woodchuck hepatitis virus posttranscriptional regulatory element
   6252..10004   -  CDS            S: SPIKE_SARS2 - Experimental evidence at protein level: Swiss-Prot protein existence level 1. [Spike glycoprotein]: May down-regulate host tetherin (BST2) by lysosomal degradation, thereby counteracting its antiviral activity. From Severe acute respiratory syndrome coronavirus 2 (2019-nCoV) (SARS-CoV-2).
  10063..88      -  intron         β-globin intron (across the origin): internally truncated intron from human β-globin
>Addgene plasmid #216525 | pTwist-SARS-CoV-2 Spike-deltaC18 JD.1 | addgene full sequence | sequence record 429919 | Addgene NGS Result
GTACCCTGTTACTTCTCCCCTTCCTATGACATGAACTTAACCATAGAAAAGAAGGGGAAAGAAAACATCA
AGGGTCCCATAGACTCACCCTGAAGTTCTCAGGATCCGAGCTCGGTACCACATGTAAGCTTCGAGGGGAG
GCTGGATCGGTCCCGGTGTCTTCTATGGAGGTCAAAACAGCGTGGATGGCGTCTCCAGGCGATCTGACGG
TTCACTAAACCAGCTCTGCTTATATAGACCTCCCACCGTACACGCCTACCGCCCATTTGCGTCAATGGGG
CGGAGTTGTTACGACATTTTGGAAAGTCCCGTTGATTTTGGTGCCAAAACAAACTCCCATTGACGTCAAT
GGGGTGGAGACTTGGAAATCCCCGTGAGTCAAACCGCTATCCACGCCCATTGATGTACTGCCAAAACCGC
ATCAGCATGGTAATAGCGATGACTAATACGTAGATGTACTGCCAAGTAGGAAAGTCCCATAAGGTCATGT
ACTGGGCATAATGCCAGGCGGGCCATTTACCGTCATTGACGTCAATAGGGGGCGTACTTGGCATATGATA
CACTTGATGTACTGCCAAGTGGGCAGTTTACCGTAAATACTCCACCCATTGACGTCAATGGAAAGTCCCT
ATTGGCGTTACTATGGGAACATACGTCATTATTGACGTCAATGGGCGGGGGTCGTTGGGCGGTCAGCCAG
GCGGGCCATTTACCGTAAGTTATGTAACGCGGAACTCCATATATGGGCTATGAACTAATGACCCCGTAAT
TGATTACTAGATCTGGCTACACTCGATCAGCAGTTAGATAATAAAATCGCTATCCATCGAAGATGGATGT
GTGTTGGTTTTTTGTGTGTGTAACGCAACGATTGATAGCATAACCCCTTGGGGCCTCTAAACGGGTCTTG
AGGGGTTTTTTGAATTGAGAGGTAGCTGAAGCTGCTGTTATGACCACTAGAGGGAAGAAGATACCTGTGG
AGCTAATGGTCCAAGATGTCGGGAGCCGCGATCGCTGCCAAAAAGGTAAGCTGACGATAGCTGACGAGAT
TCGATGCCCGACGAGCAAATGAGCGCCACGGCTGTTCGCGTAAGCTCGAAACGACGGAGATTCGATAGAG
CCAGAGTCGAGTTTAAACGATTCGGGATCTTAAGGATAAATTTCTGGTAAGGAGGACACGTATGGAAGTG
GGCAAGTTGGGGAAGCCGTATCCGTTGCTGAATCTGGCATATGTGGGAGTATAAGACGCGCAGCGTCGCA
TCAGGCATTTTTTTCTGCGCCAATGCACCTAGAATCGGTTACCAATGCTTAATCAGTGAGGCACCTATCT
CAGCGATCTGTCTATTTCGTTCATCCATAGTTGCCTGACTCCCCGTCGTGTAGATAACTACGATACGGGA
GGGCTTACCATCTGGCCCCAGTGCTGCAATGATACCGCGAGACCCACGCTCACCGGCTCCAGATTTATCA
GCAATAAACCAGCCAGCCGGAAGGGCCGAGCGCAGAAGTGGTCCTGCAACTTTATCCGCCTCCATCCAGT
CTATCAACTGTTGCCGGGAAGCTAGAGTAAGTAGTTCGCCAGTTAATAGTTTACGCAAGGTTGTTGCCAT
TGCTACAGGCATCGTGGTGTCACGCTCGTCGTTTGGTATGGCTTCATTCAGCTCCGGTTCCCAACGATCA
AGGCGAGTTACATGATCCCCCATGTTGTGCAAAAAAGCGGTTAGCTCCTTCGGTCCTCCAATCGTTGTCA
GAAGTAAGTTGGCCGCAGTGTTATCACTCATGGTTATGGCAGCACTGCATAATTCTCTTACTGTCATGCC
ATCCGTAAGATGCTTTTCTGTGACTGGTGAATACTCAACCAAGTCATTCTGAGAATAGTGTATGCGGCGA
CCGAGTTGCTCTTGCCCGGCGTCAATACGGGATAATACCGCGCCACATAGCAGAACTTTAAAAGTGCTCA
TCATTGGAAAGCGTTCTTCGGGGCGAAAACTCTCAAGGATCTTACCGCTGTTGAGATCCAGTTCGATGTA
ACCCACTCGCGCACCCAACTGATCTTCAGCATCTTTTACTTTCACCAGCGTTTCTGGGTGAGCAAAAACA
GGAAGGCAAAATGCCGCAAAAAAGGGAATAAGGGCGACACGGAAATGTTGAATACTCATGCGAAAGCCTC
CTGCTGATCCTGTCTCTTGATAGATGTTTGCAAAAGCTAGGACTCGATTATACGTTGACCGATCAGACTA
TCAATATCTAGGTTTAAACAGATCGGTACGCTGCCGTGACCAGGCTTGAGTACAATATCTGACGATTGGA
CTTCCTGGGTCCCAAGCTGGATTCCGACTGGCTGACTGCCAAGCAACGATATGGATCGTCGAGACTCGCA
CTGAGAGGATCGTTCTCGGTACACCAGGCGCGCCCCGATTTCGATATTCCTCGGATCTCGGATAGATCGG
GATTGAGGATGTAGGTTGAACTTCTCTCGGGTGATCCCGATCTCGGATATTCGGGATTGGAGTAATACCT
GGCGATAGGCGCTGCCAAGCAATAGCCAAGGCGCAAGGCCGGCCAAGAGACTTGCGATAGTTCGTTCGAG
AGGTAGCCTGCAAGATGGATCGGACGAAAGGTTTGAAGATTTTCCGACGAGGGCCTTGGAGAGTTCGGAA
ATTTAAATGCAACTATGGATGAACGAAATAGACAGATCGCTGAGATAGGTGCCTCACTGATTAAGCATTG
GTAACTGTCAGACCAAGTTTACTCATATATACTTTAGATTGATTTAAAACTTCATTTTTAATTTAAAAGG
ATCTAGGTGAAGATCCTTTTTGATAATCTCATGACCAAAATCCCTTAACGTGAGTTTTCGTTCCACTGAG
CGTCAGACCCCGTAGAAAAGATCAAAGGATCTTCTTGAGATCCTTTTTTTCTGCGCGTAATCTGCTGCTT
GCAAACAAAAAAACCACCGCTACCAGCGGTGGTTTGTTTGCCGGATCAAGAGCTACCAACTCTTTTTCCG
AAGGTAACTGGCTTCAGCAGAGCGCAGATACCAAATACTGTTCTTCTAGTGTAGCCGTAGTTAGGCCACC
ACTTCAAGAACTCTGTAGCACCGCCTACATACCTCGCTCTGCTAATCCTGTTACCAGTGGCTGCTGCCAG
TGGCGATAAGTCGTGTCTTACCGGGTTGGACTCAAGACGATAGTTACCGGATAAGGCGCAGCGGTCGGGC
TGAACGGGGGGTTCGTGCACACAGCCCAGCTTGGAGCGAACGACCTACACCGAACTGAGATACCTACAGC
GTGAGCTATGAGAAAGCGCCACGCTTCCCGAAGGGAGAAAGGCGGACAGGTATCCGGTAAGCGGCAGGGT
CGGAACAGGAGAGCGCACGAGGGAGCTTCCAGGGGGAAACGCCTGGTATCTTTATAGTCCTGTCGGGTTT
CGCCACCTCTGACTTGAGCGTCGATTTTTGTGATGCTCGTCAGGGGGGCGGAGCCTATGGAAAAACGCCA
GCAACGCGGCCTTTTTACGGTTCCTGGCCTTTTGCTGGCCTTTTGCTCACATGATTTAAATGAAACTCGT
AATCGGAGAACGGGTGCAATAGCAAGGACCAGATCGAACTTGACTGACGCAATTCTGAGCGTAGTCGAAA
CCCAGACAAGTCGATCTCGCCAAGTAGCTGACTTGACTGGTTAATTAACCATAGAGCCCACCGCATCCCC
AGCATGCCTGCTATTGTCTTCCCAATCCTCCCCCTTGCTGTCCTGCCCCACCCCACCCCCCAGAATAGAA
TGACACCTACTCAGACAATGCGATGCAATTTCCTCATTTTATTAGGAAAGGACAGTGGGAGTGGCACCTT
CCAGGGTCAAGGAAGGCACGGGGGAGGGGCAAACAACAGATGGCTGGCAACTAGAAGGCACAGGGCTTAC
ATACTAGAAGAACTCGTCAAGAAGGCGATAGAAGGCGATGCGCTGCGAATCGGGAGCGGCGATACCGTAA
AGCACGAGGAAGCGGTCAGCCCATTCGCCGCCAAGCTCTTCAGCAATATCACGGGTAGCCAACGCTATGT
CCTGATAGCGGTCCGCCACACCCAGCCGGCCACAGTCGATGAATCCAGAAAAGCGGCCATTTTCCACCAT
GATATTCGGCAAGCAGGCATCGCCGTGGGTCACGACGAGATCCTCGCCGTCGGGCATCCGCGCCTTGAGC
CTGGCGAACAGTTCGGCTGGCGCGAGCCCCTGATGCTCTTCGTCCAGATCATCCTGATCGACAAGACCGG
CTTCCATCCGAGTACGTGCTCGCTCGATGCGATGTTTCGCTTGGTGGTCGAATGGGCAGGTAGCCGGATC
AAGCGTATGCAGCCGCCGCATTGCATCAGCCATGATGGATACTTTCTCGGCAGGAGCAAGGTGAGATGAC
AGGAGATCCTGCCCCGGCACTTCGCCCAATAGCAGCCAGTCCCTTCCCGCTTCAGTGACAACGTCGAGCA
CAGCTGCGCAAGGAACGCCCGTCGTGGCCAGCCACGATAGCCGCGCTGCCTCGTCCTGGAGTTCATTCAG
GGCACCGGACAGGTCGGTCTTGACAAAAAGAACCGGGCGCCCCTGCGCTGACAGCCGGAACACGGCGGCA
TCAGAGCAGCCGATTGTCTGTTGTGCCCAGTCATAGCCGAATAGCCTCTCCACCCAAGCGGCGGGAGAAC
CTGCGTGCAATCCATCTTGTTCAATCATGTTGGCTACCTCCTTTGCAAAAGCCTAGGCCTCCAAAAAAGC
CTCCTCACTACTTCTGGAATAGCTCAGAGGCCGAGGCGGCCTCGGCCTCTGCATAAATAAAAAAAATTAG
TCAGCGATGGGGCGGAGAATGGGCGGAACTGGGCGGAGTTAGGGGCGGGATGGGCGGAGTTAGGGGCGGG
ACTATGGTTGCTGACTAATTGAGATGCAGATCGCTTAATTAAGTTTCGATAGCCCAAGGTAACCAATGAG
ATTAGGGAGGGAAGAAAGTTTGATGAACTACTTCTGACCCCTAGTGGTGTCCAGAAAAGACCATTAAAGG
AATGTCTTGATCGAAATCGAGAGATCGCCTGCAGGATAGCTGACGACCTTAAGGATAAATTTCTGGTAAG
GAGGACACGTATGGAAGTGGGCAAGTTGGGGAAGCCGTATCCGTTGCTGAATCTGGCATATGTGGGAGTA
TAAGACGCGCAGCGTCGCATCAGGCATTTTTTTCTGCGCCAATGCCGGTAGATAGCAATCCGGCCCGAGG
GGCACAAAAAACCCCTCAAGACCCGTTTAGAGGCCCCAAGGGGTTATGCTACGATACCGATAGAGATGGG
CCAATACCACATTTGTAGAGGTTTTACTTGCTTTAAAAAACCTCCCACACCTCCCCCTGAACCTGAAACA
TAAAATGAATGCAATTGTTGTTGTTAACTTGTTTATTGCAGCTTATAATGGTTACAAATAAAGCAATAGC
ATCACAAATTTCACAAATAAAGCATTTTTTTCACTGCATTCTAGTTGTGGTTTGTCCAAACTCATCAATG
TATCTTATCATGTCTGTGAGCTGAAGGTACGCTGTATCTCAGTCAGTCAAGCTAGACAGGCGGGGAGGCG
GCCCAAAGGGAGATCCGACTCGTCTGAGGGCGAAGGCGAAGACGCGGAAGAGGCCGCAGAGCCGGCAGCA
GGCCGCGGGAAGGAAGGTCCGCTGGATTGAGGGCCGAAGGGACGTAGCAGAAGGACGTCCCGCGCAGAAT
CCAGGTGGCAACACAGGCGAGCAGCCATGGAAAGGACGTCAGCTTCCCCGACAACACCACGGAATTGTCA
GTGCCCAACAGCCGAGCCCCTGTCCAGCAGCGGGCAAGGCAGGCGGCGATGAGTTCCGCCGTGGCAATAG
GGAGGGGGAAAGCGAAAGTCCCGGAAAGGAGCTGACAGGTGGTGGCAATGCCCCAACCAGTGGGGGTTGC
GTCAGCAAACACAGTGCACACCACGCCACGTTGCCTGACAACGGGCCACAACTCCTCATAAAGAGACAGC
AACCAGGATTTATACAAGGAGGAGAAAATGAAAGCCATACGGGAAGCAATAGCATGATACAAAGGCATTA
AAGCAGCGTATCCACATAGCGTAAAAGGAGCAACATAGTTAAGAATACCAGTCAATCTTTCACAAATTTT
GTAATCCAGAGGTTGATTAGGCCTGCGGATCCAGAAATCGATTGTATCAGTCAGTCAGTGCAGGAGGAGA
CAACTTCTAGAGGATCCTTTATTTACAACAAGATCCGCAACTGCAACATCCTTTCAAGCAGGAACAACAG
CTAGTCATACAGCACAACATAATTGTGACCATAACGATAGCTATAAGTCCGGCGATAAAGCCCAACCAAA
TGTACCAGGGCCATTTAATATATTGTTCGTATTTGCCCAGTTCTTGCAAGTCGATCAAAGATTCATTCAA
GTTCTTGGCGACCTCATTAAGGCGATCAATCTCTTTCTGAATGTTGACGACACTTGCATTTATTCCTGAT
ATGTCCCCGAGATCAACATCGGGTGAAGTATGATTCTTAAAGTATTTATCCAATTCCTCTTTGAAGCTAT
CCAACTCGGGTTGCAGGGGATCATATACCGTGTTGTTCACGATCCCAATGACCACATCACAGTTGCCTGA
GACAAATGTATTGTCAGTGGTTATGATTTGGGGTTCATAGAAATTCCTTTGGGTCACAAACCAATGCGTG
CCATTACTGACGAAAACGCCTTCCCTGGGAAAGTGCGCTTTGCCATCGTGACAGATTGCTGGAGCTGTCG
TAAAGTTCTTCTCTTGAGCAGGGACATAAGTGACGTGGAGAAAGACCACTCCATGTGGGGCGGATTGGGG
GAAGGACATCAAGTGATAGCCCTTGCCACAAAAGTCAACCCGTTTGGACTGCCCGAGCACGCACTCTGAC
ATTTTAGTGGCGGCCAGGTTGGCGCTTGCTCGTATCTCAGCAGCCCGGATCAACTGTTGTGTCACATAAG
TTTGGAGTGACTGGAGCCTGCCTGTGATGAGCCGATCAATTTGCACCTCGGCTTCCACCTTATCAAGTCT
GGACAATATGTCGTTGAGGACGCTGGAGATTGCGCCGAATTTAGAACTCAGTTGCTTCACGAGGGTATTC
AGGGCCTGGGCGTTATGATTCACAACATCTTGGAGTTTGCCGAGGGCGGACGCTGTGCTTGACAGTGAAT
CTTGGATCTTGCCAATCGCGCTGTTAAATTGATTAGCGATCAGCTTCTGATTTTCATACAATACATTTTG
CGTGACACCAATCCCATTGAATCTGTAAGCCATTTGCATAGCGAAAGGTATTTGAAGGGCCGCACCCGCG
CCAAAAGTCCAGCCGGATGTAATGGTTCCTGCCAACAATGCTGATGTATACTGTGCAATCATCTCATCAG
TGAGCAGAGGGGGCAGAACTGTCAACCCATTGAATTTTTGAGCACAGATAAGGTCGCGGGCCGCAATGTC
TCCCAAACAATCCCCATACTGCTTAATGAAACCCGCGTCAGCCAACGTAACTTTGTTGAACAGCAGATCC
TCGATAAAGCTGCGTTTTGAAGGCTTAGATGGGTCTGGCAGTATTTGGCTAAAATTAAACCCGCCAAAAT
ATTTGATTGGCGGCGTTTTGTATATTTGCTTTACTTGTGCGAACACCTCTTGGGTATTCTTGTCTTGTTC
GACCGCAATTCCGGTCAATGCTCGTTTGAGTTGAGTACAGAAAGACCCGTATTGAAGCAAGAGGTTGCTA
CACTCGGTGGAATCCCCACAGATATACATCGTACAGTCTACGCTCGTCTTAGTCATGCTGACGGGCAAGA
TTTCCGTGGTAACGCTAATGGTAAAGTTAGTTGGGATTGCGATGGAATTGTTTGAATAAGCCACGGAGTT
CTCAGCCCCGAGACTCATGGTATAGGCGATTATGGACTGGCTGGCTACTGAGCGAGCGCGCCGGTGTGAT
TTCGTTTGAGTTTGATAAGACGCACAGATTCCTGCCCCAATAGGAATATCACATTCGTATGAATTATTGA
CATACTCAGCGCCAATGAGACAACCCGCTCTAGTTTGAAAGACATTGGAACCTGTTGAGTAGACTCTCCA
GGTGGGTGTCAGTTGGTCGGCGTGTATCGCCACAGGGACTTCGGTACAGTTGACACCTTGATACAGGACA
GCCACTTGGTTGGATGTGTTCGTTCCGGGAGTTATCACGCTGACCCCGCCGAAGCTACAGGGTGTTATAT
CGAGGATTTCCAGTGTTTGCGGATCGCGGACGGCATCTGTGGTATCGGCAATGTCTCTACCAAATTGTTG
AAAAGGGAGAAATTTCTTGTTTGATTCTGTCAGCACCCCTGTTCCGGTGAGCCCATTAAAGTTGAAGTTC
ACACATTTATTCTTCACCAGGTTAGTGCTTTTCTTCGGTCCGCAAACTGTAGCCGGTGCGTGGAGCAGCT
CAAAGCTCAAGACTACCACCCGATATGGTTGATGGCCCACCCCATATGTTGGTCGAAATCCGTATGATTG
AAGGGGAGAATAACAGTTAGGCCCTGCCACTCCATTACATGGTTTGTTGCCGACTTGATAAATTTCGGTG
GAGATGTCACGTTCAAAGGGCTTCAGCTTTGACTTGCGTAACAGGCGGTAAAGATAATTATAGTTGCCGC
TGGGTTTTGAATCGAGCTTATTGGAGTTCCATGCTATAACGCAGCCGGTGAAGTCATCCGGCAACTTATA
ATTATAGTCTGCTATATTTCCGGTTTGCCCCGGTGCAATCTGGCTGACTTCGTTGCCGCGTATGACGAAA
GAATCTGCGTAAACGTTGGTAAAACACAAGTCATTCAATTTCGTAGGGCTGACCCCATAACACTTAAAAG
CGAAGAATGGTGCGAAATTATAGATGACACTATAATCTGCAACACAATTTGATATTCGCTTGCGATTCCA
GGCATAAACTGATGCAAATGTAGTGGCATTAAATACTTCATGGAAAGGACACAAATTGGTGATGTTAGGG
AATCGAACAATGGATTCGGTGGGTTGGACGCGGAAGTTACTGGTTTGGTATATGCCTTTCTCAACTGTGA
AGGACTTGAGTGTGCATTTAGTTTCGGACAGGGGATCGAGGGCACAGTCTACGGCATCGGTAATTGTTCC
GTTTTCGTTATATTTGAGAAGAAAGGTGCGTGGTTGCAAATATCCCACATAGTAGGCTGCTGCGCCCGCT
GTCCAACCACTACTACTGTCGACAGGCGTGAGGTAGCTTCGATGAAGGGCAAGAAGGGTTTGGAACCGGG
TGATGTTGATGCCAATCGGCAAGTCCACGAGGGGTTCCAACGCGGAGAAGCCTTGAGGGAGATCCCGCTC
CAGATTTATCGGGGTATGCTTGCTATAAATTTTGAAGTAGCCGTCTATATTCTTAAACACAAATTCGCGG
AGATTCTTGAAGTTGCCTTCCTTCCCTTCAAGATCCATGAGAAATGGTTGGGAAACGTACTCAAAAGTAC
AGTTGTTAGCGGAACTGTAAACGCGGAACTCTGACTCCATCCAAGACTTGTTATTCTTCTGATAAACATC
GAGAAAGGGATCGTTACAAAATTGAAATTCACAGACTTTGATGACGACATTGGTGGCGTTGTTCACAATG
AGGAGAGACTGTGTCTTGGAGTCCAGGGTGGTGCCAAATATCCATCCCCGGATAATGTTGGACTTCTCCG
TTGAGGCAAAGTATACGCCATCGTTAAATGGCAAGGCGGGATTATCAAATCGTTTAGTTCCGTTGGTGCC
AGAAACGTGGATAGCATGGAACCAGGTGACATTTGAGAAGAATGGCAGGAAAAGGTCTTGAGTAGAATGA
AGGACACTGGACCTAAAGACTTTATCGGGATAGTATACTCCACGAGTAAAAGAGTTCGTGTAAGACTGCG
TTCTAGTTATGAGGTTCACGCATTGGGAAGAAACGAGGGGCAGGAGAACGAGGAACACAAACATGGCGGC
CGCCTTTGCCAAAGTGATGGGCCAGCACACAGACCAGCACGTTGCCCAGGAGCTGTGGGAGGAAGATAAG
AGGTATGAACATGATTAGCAAAAGGGCCTAGCTTGGACTCAGAATAATCCAGCCTTATCCCAACCATAAA
ATAAAAGCAGAATGGTAGCTGGATTGTAGCTGCTATTAGCAATATGAAACCTCTTACATCAGTTACAATT
TATATGCAGAAATATTTATATGCAGAAATATTGCTATTGCCTTAACCCAGAAATTATCACTGTTATTCTT
TAGAATGGTGCAAAGAGGCATGATACATTGTATCATTATTGCCCTGAAAGAAAGAGATTAGGGAAAGTAT
TAGAAATAAGATAAACAAAAAAGTATATTAAAAGAAGAAAGCATTTTTTAAAATTACAAATGCAAAATTA
CCCTGATTTGGTCAATATGT
